>Addgene plasmid #67078 | pCellFree_G03 TP53 | addgene partial sequence | sequence record 120378 | EGFP-C 5'-CATGGTCCTGCTGGAGTTCGTG-3'
GACGAGCTATACAAGCTGGAGGTGCTCTTCCAGGGTCCGACAAGTTTGTACAAAAAAGTTGGCATGGAGG
AGCCACAGTCAGATCCTAGCGTCGAGCCCCCTCTGAGTCAGGAAACATTTTCAGACCTATGGAAACTACT
TCCTGAAAACAACGTTCTGTCCCCCTTGCCGTCCCAAGCAATGGATGATTTGATGCTGTCCCCGGACGAT
ATTGAACAATGGTTCACTGAAGACCCAGGTCCAGATGAAGCTCCCAGAATGCCAGAGGCTGCTCCCCGCG
TGGCCCCTGCACCAGCAGCTCCTACACCGGCGGCCCCTGCACCAGCCCCCTCCTGGCCCCTGTCATCTTC
TGTCCCTTCCCAGAAAACCTACCAGGGCAGCTACGGTTTCCGTCTGGGCTTCTTGCATTCTGGGACAGCC
AAGTCTGTGACTTGCACGTACTCCCCTGCCCTCAACAAGATGTTTTGCCAACTGGCCAAGACCTGCCCTG
TGCAGCTGTGGGTTGATTCCACACCCCCGCCCGGCACCCGCGTCCGCGCCATGGCCATCTACAAGCAGTC
ACAGCACATGACGGAGGTTGTGAGGCGCTGCCCCCACCATGAGCGCTGCTCAGATAGCGATGGTCTGGCC
CCTCCTCAGCATCTTATCCGAGTGGAAGGAAATTTGCGTGTGGAGTATTTGGATGACAGAAACACTTTTC
GACATAGTGTGGTGGTGCCCTATGAGCCGCCTGAGGTTGGCTCTGACTGTACCACCATCCACTACAACTA
CATGTGTAACAGTTCCTGCATGGGCGGCATGAACCGGAGGCCCATCCTCACCATCATCACACTGGAAGAC
TCCAGTGGTAATCTACTGGGACGGAACAGCTTTGA
