>Addgene plasmid #67078 | pCellFree_G03 TP53 | addgene partial sequence | sequence record 122196 | T7 5'-TAATACGACTCACTATAGGG-3'
TTTATTTTATTTTATTTTATTTTATTTTATTTTATTTTATTTTATTTTATTTAACCATGACAGTAATGTA
TAAAGTCTGTAAAGACATTAAACACGTAAGTGAAACCATGGGCACCTCTGGTCACCACCATCACCACCAT
CACCACGGCACAAGCAAGGGCGAGGAGCTGTTCACCGGGGTGGTGCCCATCCTGGTCGAGCTGGACGGCG
ACGTAAACGGCCACAAGTTCAGCGTGTCCGGCGAGGGCGAGGGCGATGCCACCTACGGCAAGCTGACCCT
GAAGTTCATCTGCACCACCGGCAAGCTGCCCGTGCCCTGGCCCACCCTCGTGACCACCCTGACCTACGGC
GTGCAGTGCTTCAGCCGCTACCCCGACCACATGAAGCAGCACGACTTCTTCAAGTCCGCCATGCCCGAAG
GCTACGTCCAGGAGCGCACCATCTTCTTCAAGGACGACGGCAACTACAAGACCCGCGCCGAGGTGAAGTT
CGAGGGCGACACCCTGGTGAACCGCATCGAGCTGAAGGGCATCGACTTCAAGGAGGACGGCAACATCCTG
GGGCACAAGCTGGAGTACAACTACAACAGCCACAACGTCTATATCATGGCCGACAAGCAGAAGAACGGCA
TCAAGGTGAACTTCAAGATCCGCCACAACATCGAGGACGGCAGCGTGCAGCTCGCCGACCACTACCAGCA
GAACACCCCCATCGGCGACGGCCCCGTGCTGCTGCCCGACAACCACTACCTGAGCACCCAGTCCGCCCTG
AGCAAAGACCCCAACGAGAAGCGCGATCACATGGTCCTGCTGGAGTTCGTGACCGCCGCCGGGATCACTC
TCGGCATGGACGAGCTATACAAGCTGGAGGTGCTCTTCCAGGGTCCGACAAGTTTGTACAAAAAAGTTGG
CATGGA
