>Addgene plasmid #67078 | pCellFree_G03 TP53 | addgene partial sequence | sequence record 130720 | T7term 5'-GCTAGTTATTGCTCAGCGG-3'
CTTCTGCAGGGTACCACGCGTACCCAACACACGGACACATGCACGAACACGCATGCAGAGAGATCATACA
TCATCTATAGAGAAGTACACGTAAAAGTAAGACTCGTCGTCTGCCAGCTACAACCGAGAAGGCGACGTGA
AAGGAACAAGAAAGGAGGAGGAGGGCGGCCGCTTACACCACTTTGTACAAGAAAGTTGGGCTGTCTGAGT
CAGGCCCTTCTGTCTTGAACATGAGTTTTTTATGGCGGGAGGTAGACTGACCCTTTTTGGACTTCAGGTG
GCTGGAGTGAGCCCTGCTCCCCCCTGGCTCCTTCCCAGCCTGGGCATCCTTGAGTTCCAAGGCCTCATTC
AGCTCTCGGAACATCTCGAAGCGCTCACGCCCACGGATCTGAAGGGTGAAATATTCTCCATCCAGTGGTT
TCTTCTTTGGCTGGGGAGAGGAGCTGGTGTTGTTGGGCAGTGCTCGCTTAGTGCTCCCTGGGGGCAGCTC
GTGGTGAGGCTCCCCTTTCTTGCGGAGATTCTCTTCCTCTGTGCGCCGGTCTCTCCCAGCACAGGCACAA
ACACGCACCTCAAAGCTGTTCCGTCCCAGTAGATTACCACTGGAGTCTTCCAGTGTGATGATGGTGAGGA
TGGGCCTCCGGTTCATGCCGCCCATGCAGGAACTGTTACACATGTAGTTGTAGTGGATGGTGGTACAGTC
AGAGCCAACCTCAGGCGGCTCATAGGGCACCACCACACTATGTCGAAAAGTGTTTCTGTCATCCAAATAC
TCCACACGCAAATTTCCTTCCACTCGGATAAGATGCTGAGGAGGGGCCAGACCATCGCTATCTGAGCAGC
GCTCATGGTGGGGGCAGCGCCTCACAACCTCCGTCATGTGCTGTGACTGCTTGTAGATGGCCATGGCGCG
GACGCGGGTGCCGGGCGGGGGTGTGGAATCAACCCACAGCTGCACAGGGCAGGTCTTGGCCAGTTGGCAA
AACATCTTGTTGAGGGCAGGGGAGTACGTGCAAGTCACAGACTTGGCTGTCCCAGAATGCAAGAAGCCCA
GACGGAA
