[The description below was written by a language model from this plasmid's Addgene catalogue record.]
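Description:
pCellFree_G03 TP53 is a cell-free expression plasmid built on the pCellFree_G03 backbone and carrying the human TP53 open reading frame, which encodes the tumour suppressor protein p53. It is maintained in E. coli as a high-copy plasmid under ampicillin selection. The record does not include a feature table, so the origin of replication and any translation-enhancing leader or other regulatory elements on the backbone are not stated.

Transcription of the insert is driven by a T7 promoter, so the template depends on T7 RNA polymerase, the enzyme commonly used to couple transcription and translation in in vitro lysate systems. The use of a T7 terminator-region sequencing primer suggests a T7 terminator lies downstream of the insert. The backbone supplies two N-terminal fusion partners, a His tag and EGFP, so p53 is produced as a His-EGFP-p53 fusion. The His tag allows metal-affinity capture or detection, and EGFP gives a fluorescent readout of how much fusion protein has been made. TP53 was introduced by Gateway recombination cloning, which implies that recombination-derived attachment-site sequences flank the open reading frame, with the upstream one contributing a short linker between EGFP and p53.

The stated purpose is to serve as a standard for benchmarking cell-free expression. It belongs to work comparing the performance of four cell-free protein expression systems, where a defined, fluorescently tagged human protein template allows the output of different lysates to be compared.
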