Addgene plasmid #67078: pCellFree_G03 TP53
Purpose: Standard for cell-free expression benchmarking.
Depositing lab: Kirill Alexandrov. Depositing organization: University of Queensland. Publication: Performance benchmarking of four cell-free protein expression systems. Gagoski D, Polinkovsky ME, Mureev S, Kunert A, Johnston W, Gambin Y, Alexandrov K. Biotechnol Bioeng. 2015 Aug 24. doi: 10.1002/bit.25814. PubMed 26301602.
Backbone
  Vector backbone: pCellFree_G03
  Vector type: Cell-free expression
Growth in bacteria
  Bacterial resistance: Ampicillin, 100 μg/mL
  Growth temperature: 37°C
  Growth strain: DH5alpha
  Copy number: High Copy
Gene/Insert
  Gene/Insert name: TP53 (alt name: Tumor protein p53)
  Species: H. sapiens (human)
  Entrez Gene: TP53 (a.k.a. BCC7, BMFS5, LFS1, P53, TRP53)
  Promoter: T7
  Tag / fusion protein: His (N terminal on backbone); EGFP (N terminal on backbone)
  Cloning method: Gateway Cloning
  Sequencing primers: 5′ EGFP-C; 3′ T7 terminal
Terms and licenses: Academic/Nonprofit Terms; Industry Terms: Not Available to Industry
How to cite: pCellFree_G03 TP53 was a gift from Kirill Alexandrov (Addgene plasmid # 67078 ; http://n2t.net/addgene:67078 ; RRID:Addgene_67078)
